>Addgene plasmid #201019 | pTn7-SCOUT22.YB | addgene full sequence | sequence record 412701 | Addgene NGS Result
GTGAGGGTGAAGGTGACGCAACTTACGGCAAGCTGACCCTGAAGCTGATTTGCACGACGGGTAAGCTGCC
GGTCCCGTGGCCTACCCTGGTCACGACCTTGGGTTATGGCGTTCAGTGTTTCGCGCGTTATCCGGACCAC
ATGAAACAACACGATTTCTTTAAGAGCGCGATGCCAGAAGGCTATGTGCAGGAGCGTACGATCTTTTTCA
AAGACGACGGTAACTACAAGACGCGTGCCGAAGTCAAATTCGAAGGCGACACCCTGGTGAATCGCATTGA
GCTGAAGGGTATTGATTTCAAAGAGGATGGCAATATCCTGGGTCACAAGCTGGAGTACAATTACAATTCC
CACAACGTTTACATCACCGCAGATAAACAGAAAAATGGCATCAAAGCGAATTTCAAAATCCGTCACAACA
TTGAGGACGGTGGTGTTCAACTGGCGGATCATTACCAGCAAAACACCCCGATTGGTGACGGTCCGGTCCT
GTTGCCGGATAACCATTATCTGTCTTACCAAAGCAAACTGAGCAAAGATCCGAACGAGAAGCGCGACCAC
ATGGTGCTGCTGGAGTTTGTGACCGCTGCCGGTATTACCCTGGGTATGGATGAGCTGTATAAATAATAAG
CTTCTCGGTACCAAATTCCAGAAAAGAGGCCCCCCTTTCGGGAGGCCTCTTTTCTGGAATTTGGTACCGA
GAAGCTTATTAATTCAGTTTATGACCCAGCTTGCTAGGCAAGTCGCAATAGCGCGCGACTGCAACCTCGT
GCTGCTCCACGTAAGTCTCATTATTCGCTTCTTTAATGCGTTCCAGACGGTAGTCGACATAGTAAACACC
CGGCATCTTCAGATTTTTCGCCGGTTTCTTGCTGCGGTACGTCGTCTTGATATTTGCGATCAAATGGCTG
CCACCAACCAGCTTCAGTGCCATGTCGTTACGGCCCTCCAGGCCACCATCGGCCGGATACAGGGTTTCCG
TAAACGCCTCCCAACCCAGGGTTTTCTTCTGCATCACCGGACCATTGCTCGTAAAGTTGACGCCACGAAT
TTTCACGTTATAGATCAGACAGCCATCTTGCAGGGAGGTATCTTGGGTGGCGGTCAACACACCACCATCT
TCATACGTGGTGACACGCTCCCAGGTGAAACCTTCCGGAAAGCTCTGTTTGAAGAAATCCGGAATGCCCT
GAGTATGGTTAATGAACGTTTTGGAACCGTACAGGAAGCTGGTCGCCAGAATGTCAAAAGCGAACGGCAG
TGGACCGCCCTCCACAACTTTGATACGCATGGTTTGGGTGCCTTCGTACGGCTTACCCTCACCCTCAGAC
GTGCACTTAAAGTGGTGGTTGTCAACGGTGCCTTCCATGTACAGCTTCATGTGCATGTTCTCTTTGATCA
GTTCGCTCATTGGTTAATTTCTCCTCTTTAATTCTAGAGTAGCTAGCACAATACCTAGGACTGAGCTAGC
TGTCAACTCCACTATAGACCGCAGCGACGGTCTAGGGACCGCTCTTGGACTCCTGTTGATAGATCCAGTA
ATGACCTCAGAACTCCATCTGGATTTGTTCAGAACGCTCGGTTGCCGCCGGGCGTTTTTTATTGGTGAGA
ATCCAGGCAATCAATCGTGCTTTCGCGAAGGCCTTGCAGGCCAACCAGATAAGTGAAATCTAGTTCCAAA
CTATTTTGTCATTTTTAATTTTCGTATTAGCTTACGACGCTACACCCAGTTCCCATCTATTTTGTCACTC
TTCCCTAAATAATCCTTAAAAACTCCATTTCCACCCCTCCCAGTTCCCAACTATTTTGTCCGCCCACAGC
GGGGCATTTTTCTTCCTGTTATGTTTGGGCGCTGCATTAATGAATCGGCCAACGCGCGGGGAGAGGCGGT
TTGCGTATTGGGCGCTCTTCCGCTTCCTCGCTCACTGACCCGCTGCGCTCGGTCGTTCGGCTGCGGCGAG
CGGTATCAGGGGATTCCTTAAGGTATACTTTCCGCTGCATAACCCTGCTTCGGGGTCATTATAGCGATTT
TTTCGGTATATCCATCCTTTTTCGCACGATATACAGGATTTTGCCAAAGGGTTCGTGTAGACTTTCCTTG
GTGTATCCAACGGCGTCAGCCGGGCAGGATAGGTGAAGTAGGCCCACCCGCGAGCGGGTGTTCCTTCTTC
ACTGTCCCTTATTCGCACCTGGCGGTGCTCAACGGGAATCCTGCTCTGCGAGGCTGGCCGATAAGCTCTG
ATAACGCAGGAAAGAACATGGGCAGTTCAACCTGTTGATAGTACGTACTAAGCTCTCATGTTTCACGTAC
TAAGCTCTCATGTTTAACGAACTAAACCCTCATGGCTAACGTACTAAGCTCTCATGGCTAACGTACTAAG
CTCTCATGTTTCACGTACTAAGCTCTCATGTTTGAACAATAAAATTAATATAAATCAGCAACTTAAATAG
CCTCTAAGGTTTTAAGTTTTATAAGAAAAAAAAGAATATATAAGGCTTTTAAAGCTTTTAAGGTTTAACG
GTTGTGGACAACAAGCCAGGGATGTAACGCACTGAGAAGCCCTTAGAGCCTCTCAAAGCAATTTTGAGTG
ACACAGGAACACTTAACGGCTGACAACCGGCTGGTAACAGGATTAGCAGAGCGAGGTATGTAGGCGGTGC
TACAGAGTTCTTGAAGTGGTGGCCTAACTACGGCTACACTAGAAGAACAGTATTTGGTATCTGCGCTCTG
CTGAAGCCAGTTACCTTCGGAAAAAGAGTTGGTAGCTCTTGATCCGGCAAACAAACCACCGCTGGTAGCG
GTGGTTTTTTTGTTTGCAAGCAGCAGATTACGCGCAGAAAAAAAGGATCTCAAGAAGATCCTTTGATCTT
TTCTACGGGGTCTGACGCTCAGTGGAACGAAAACTCACGTTAAGGGATTTTGGTCATGAGATTATCAAAA
AGGATCTTCACCTAGATCCTTTTAAATTAAAAATGAAGTTTTAAATCAATCTAAAGTATATATGAGTAAA
CTTGGTCTGACAGTTACCAATGCTTAATCAGTGAGGCACCTATCTCAGCGATCTGTCTATTTCGTTCATC
CATAGTTGCCTGACTCCCCGTCGTGTAGATAACTACGATACGGGAGGGCTTACCATCTGGCCCCAGTGCT
GCAATGATACCGCGGGACCCACGCTCACCGGCTCCAGATTTATCAGCAATAAACCAGCCAGCCGGAAGGG
CCGAGCGCAGAAGTGGTCCTGCAACTTTATCCGCCTCCATCCAGTCTATTAATTGTTGCCGGGAAGCTAG
AGTAAGTAGTTCGCCAGTTAATAGTTTGCGCAACGTTGTTGCCATTGCTACAGGCATCGTGGTGTCACGC
TCGTCGTTTGGTATGGCTTCATTCAGCTCCGGTTCCCAACGATCAAGGCGAGTTACATGATCCCCCATGT
TGTGCAAAAAAGCGGTTAGCTCCTTCGGTCCTCCGATCGTTGTCAGAAGTAAGTTGGCCGCAGTGTTATC
ACTCATGGTTATGGCAGCACTGCATAATTCTCTTACTGTCATGCCATCCGTAAGATGCTTTTCTGTGACT
GGTGAGTACTCAACCAAGTCATTCTGAGAATAGTGTATGCGGCGACCGAGTTGCTCTTGCCCGGCGTCAA
TACGGGATAATACCGCGCCACATAGCAGAACTTTAAAAGTGCTCATCATTGGAAAACGTTCTTCGGGGCG
AAAACTCTCAAGGATCTTACCGCTGTTGAGATCCAGTTCGATGTAACCCACTCGTGCACCCAACTGATCT
TCAGCATCTTTTACTTTCACCAGCGTTTCTGGGTGAGCAAAAACAGGAAGGCAAAATGCCGCAAAAAAGG
GAATAAGGGCGACACGGAAATGTTGAATACTCATACTCTTCCTTTTTCAATATTATTGAAGCATTTATCA
GGGTTATTGTCTCATGAGCGGATACATATTTGAATGTATTTAGAAAAATAAACAAATAGGGGTTCCGCGT
ACATTTCCCCGAAAAGTGCCACCTGACGTCTAAGAAACCATTATTATCATGACATTAACCTATAAAAATA
GGCGTATCACGAGGCCCTTTCGTCTAAGCAGACGGTCACAGCTTGTCTGTAAGCGGATGCCGGGAGCAGA
CAAGCCCGTCAGGGCGCGTCAGCGGGTGTTGGCGGGTGTCGGGGCTGGCTTAACTATGCGGCATCAGAGC
AGATTGTACTGAGAGTGCACCATATGCGGTGTGAAATACCGCACAGATGCGTAAGGAGAAAATACCGCAT
CAGGCGCCATTCGCCATTCAGGCTGCGCAACTGTTGGGAAGGGCGATCGGTGCGGGCCTCTTCGCTATTA
CGCCAGCTAGAGGACCAGCCGCGTAACCTGGCAAAATCGGTTACGGTTGAGTAATAAATGGATGCCCTGC
GTAAGCAGGTGTGGGCGGACAATAAAGTCTTAAACTGAACAAAATAGATCTAAACTATGACAATAAAGTC
TTAAACTAGACAGAATAGTTGTAAACTGAAATCAGTCCAGTTATGCTGTGAAAAAGCATACTGGACTTTT
GTTATGGCTAAAGCAAACTCTTCATTTTCTGAAGTGCAAATTGCCCGTCGTATTAAAGAGGGGCGTGGGG
TTCGAGGTCGACGGTATCGATAAGCTAGCTTAATTAGCTGAGCTTGGACTCCTGTTGATAGATCCAGTAA
TGACCTCAGAACTCCATCTGGATTTGTTCAGAACGCTCGGTTGCCGCCGGGCGTTTTTTATTGGTGAGAA
TCCAAGCTAGACTGCGATGAGTGGCAGGGCGGGGCGTAATTTTTTTAAGGCAGTTATTGGTGCCCTTAAA
CGCCTGGGGTAATGACTCTCTAGCTTGAGGCATCAAATAAAACGAAAGGCTCAGTCGAAAGACTGGGCCT
TTCGTTTTATCTGTTGTTTGTCGGTGAACGCTCTCCTGAGTAGGACAAATCCGCCGCTAGGAGCTTGCGG
CCCGGACGATCGAATTGGGGATCTTGAAGTACCTATTCCGAAGTTCCTATTCTCTAGAAAGTATAGGAAC
TTCAGAGCGCTTTTGAAGCTGATGTGCTTAAAAACTTACTCTTAGTTCAATTAATTATTAGAAAAATTCA
TCCAGCATCAGATGAAATTGCAGTTTGTTCATATCCGGATTATCAATGCCATATTTCTGAAACAGACGTT
TTTGCAGGCTCGGGCTAAATTCGCCCAGGCAGTTCCACAGAATGGCCAGATCCTGATAACGATCCGCAAT
GCCCACACGGCCCACATCAATGCAGCCAATCAGTTTGCCTTCATCGAAAATCAGGTTATCCAGGCTAAAA
TCGCCGTGGGTCACCACGCTATCCGGGCTAAACGGCAGCAGTTTATGCATTTCTTTCCACACCTGTTCCA
CCGGCCAGCCGTTACGTTCATCATCAAAATCGCTCGCATCCACCAGGCCGTTGTTCATACGGCTCTGCGC
CTGGGCCAGACGAAACACACGATCGCTGTTAAACGGGCAGTTGCACACCGGAATGCTATGCAGACGACGC
AGAAACACGGCCAGCGCATCCACAATGTTTTCGCCGCTATCCGGATATTCTTCCAGCACCTGAAACGCGG
TTTTGCCCGGAATCGCGGTGGTCAGCAGCCACGCATCATCCGGGGTGCGAATAAAATGTTTAATGGTCGG
CAGCGGCATAAATTCGGTCAGCCAGTTCAGACGCACCATTTCATCGGTCACATCGTTCGCCACGCTGCCT
TTGCCATGTTTCAGAAACAGTTCCGGCGCATCCGGTTTGCCATACAGACGATAAATGGTCGCGCCGCTCT
GACCCACGTTATCACGCGCCCATTTATAGCCATACAGATCCGCATCCATGTTGCTGTTCAGACGCGGACG
GCTACAGCTCGTTTCACGCTGAATATGGCTCATAACACCCCTTGTATTACTGTTTATGTAAGCAGACAGT
TTTATTGTTCATGATGATATATTTTTATCTTGTGCAATGTAACATCAGAGATTTTGAGACACAATTGCTC
CATTGCTGTTGACAAAGGGAATCAGGGGATCTTGAAGTTCCTATTCCGAAGTTCCTATTCTCTAGAAAGT
ATAGGAACTTCAGAGCGCTTTTGAAGCTAATTCGAGATCATGCATAATGCCGAATTCGGATCCGGAGTGC
CGAATTCGGATCCGGAGTTGACAGCTAGCTCAGTCCTAGGTATTGTGCTAGCTACTCTAGAATTAAAGAG
GAGAAATTAACCAATGGTTAGCAAGGGCGAAGAACTTTTTACAGGCGTAGTACCGATCTTAGTTGAATTA
GACGGCGACGTTAACGGTCATAAGTTTAGCGTGAGCG
Features (pLannotate 1.2.2; 22 found; start..end, strand, type, name):
    712..1410    -  CDS            TagBFP: TagBFP is a basic (constitutively fluorescent) blue fluorescent protein published in 2008, derived from Entacmaea quadricolor. It is reported to be a very rapidly-maturing monomer with very low acid sensitivity.
   1451..1476    -  promoter       J23119(SpeI) promoter (fragment): bacterial promoter (Registry of Standard Biological Parts BBa J23119) modified to end with an SpeI site
   1518..1612    +  terminator     lambda t0 terminator: transcription terminator from phage lambda
   1653..1818    -  mobile_element Tn7L: mini-Tn7 element (left end of the Tn7 transposon) Tn7
   1851..1905    -  CDS            lacI (fragment): lac repressor; lacI; The lac repressor binds to the lac operator to inhibit transcription in E. coli. This inhibition can be relieved by adding lactose or isopropyl-β-D-thiogalactopyranoside (IPTG).
   2122..2230    +  oriT           oriT: incP origin of transfer
   2283..2615    +  rep_origin     R6K γ ori (fragment): γ replication origin from E. coli plasmid R6K; requires the R6K initiator protein pi for replication
   2621..2853    -  rep_origin     ori (fragment): high-copy-number ColE1/pMB1/pBR322/pUC origin of replication
   3024..3884    -  CDS            AmpR: β-lactamase; bla; confers resistance to ampicillin, carbenicillin, and related antibiotics
   3885..3989    -  promoter       AmpR promoter: bla
   4175..4274    +  misc_feature   bom (fragment): basis of mobility region from pBR322
   4280..4348    -  CDS            lacZα (fragment): LacZα fragment of β-galactosidase; lacZ fragment
   4420..4618    -  mobile_element Tn7R (fragment): mini-Tn7 element (right end of the Tn7 transposon) Tn7
   4622..4646    -  misc_feature   MCS (fragment): pBluescript multiple cloning site
   4667..4761    +  terminator     lambda t0 terminator: transcription terminator from phage lambda
   4771..4800    +  CDS            CmR (fragment): chloramphenicol acetyltransferase confers resistance to chloramphenicol
   4864..4950    +  terminator     rrnB T1 terminator: Escherichia coli rrnB; transcription terminator T1 from the E. coli rrnB gene
   5010..5043    +  protein_bind   FRT (minimal): supports FLP-mediated excision but not integration (Turan and Bode, 2011) FLP recombinase from the Saccharomyces cerevisiae 2μ plasmid
   5101..5913    -  CDS            aphA1: KKA1_ECOLX - Also known as nptI. Protein inferred from homology: Swiss-Prot protein existence level 3. Resistance to kanamycin and structurally-related aminoglycosides, including amikacin. From Escherichia coli.
   6054..6101    +  protein_bind   FRT: FLP-mediated recombination occurs in the 8-bp core sequence TCTAGAAA (Turan and Bode, 2011). FLP recombinase from the Saccharomyces cerevisiae 2μ plasmid
   6178..6203    +  promoter       J23119(SpeI) promoter (fragment): bacterial promoter (Registry of Standard Biological Parts BBa J23119) modified to end with an SpeI site
   6244..623     +  CDS            SYFP2 (across the origin): SYFP2 is a basic (constitutively fluorescent) yellow fluorescent protein published in 2006, derived from Aequorea victoria. It is reported to be a very rapidly-maturing monomer with moderate acid sensitivity.
