[The description below was written by a language model from this plasmid's Addgene catalogue record and pLannotate feature annotations shown in this document.]
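Description:
pTn7-SCOUT22.YB is a mini-Tn7 delivery plasmid for stably tagging bacteria with two fluorescent proteins, built by Golden Gate (BpiI) assembly on the pTn7-SCOUT22 backbone, a pUC18R6KT-miniTn7 derivative. The backbone carries an R6K γ origin, which depends on the pi initiator protein. The plasmid is therefore maintained at low copy in a pir+ E. coli host and cannot replicate in recipients that lack pir, so it behaves as a suicide vector. Only a fragment of a pUC-type origin is annotated. An incP oriT allows conjugative transfer, and β-lactamase (AmpR) lies on the backbone outside the transposon ends. The catalogue lists a total size of 64,571 bp, which conflicts with the 6,337 nt sequenced record and with the backbone and insert sizes, so it is probably a typographical error.

Between the Tn7L and Tn7R ends sits the cargo. It includes an aphA1 kanamycin resistance gene flanked by FRT sites, so the marker can be removed by FLP recombinase after integration. It also holds two divergently arranged reporter cassettes encoding sYFP2 (yellow) and TagBFP (blue). The catalogue states that each is driven by the constitutive synthetic promoter J23104. The automated annotation labels these elements as J23119 fragments, which likely reflects sequence similarity within that promoter family. Lambda t0 and rrnB T1 terminators insulate the cassettes from surrounding transcription. Short lacI, lacZα, CmR and MCS fragments appear to be cloning remnants.

No Tn7 transposase genes are annotated, so the transposition functions must be supplied in trans. According to the associated publication, the construct belongs to a set of stable fluorescent markers for tracking members of synthetic bacterial communities and their assembly dynamics. Here the yellow and blue combination serves as a distinguishable two-colour label.
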