Addgene plasmid #201019: pTn7-SCOUT22.YB
Purpose: pLv1-pUC18R6KT-miniTn7-Km-sYFP2-TagBFP, KmR, ApR
Depositing lab: Philip Poole. Depositing organization: University of Oxford. Publication: Stable, fluorescent markers for tracking synthetic communities and assembly dynamics. Jorrin B, Haskett TL, Knights HE, Martyn A, Underwood TJ, Dolliver J, Ledermann R, Poole PS. Microbiome. 2024 May 7;12(1):81. doi: 10.1186/s40168-024-01792-2. PubMed 38715147.
Backbone
  Vector backbone: pTn7-SCOUT22
  Backbone manufacturer: Philip Poole lab
  Backbone size w/o insert (bp): 5565
  Total vector size (bp): 64571
  Vector type: Bacterial Expression
Growth in bacteria
  Bacterial resistance: Ampicillin and Kanamycin, 100 & 50 μg/mL
  Growth temperature: 37°C
  Growth strain: EC100D pir+
  Copy number: Low Copy
Gene/Insert 1
  Gene/Insert name: sYFP2 (alt name: mVenus NB)
  Species: Synthetic
  Insert size (bp): 865
  GenBank ID: DQ092361.1
  Promoter: J23104
  Cloning method: Restriction Enzyme; 5′ cloning site BpiI (destroyed during cloning); 3′ cloning site BpiI (destroyed during cloning)
  Sequencing primers: 5′ Golden Gate Assembly; 3′ Golden Gate Assembly
Gene/Insert 2
  Gene/Insert name: TagBFP (alt name: mTagBFP)
  Species: Synthetic
  Insert size (bp): 847
  Promoter: J23104
  Cloning method: Restriction Enzyme; 5′ cloning site BpiI (destroyed during cloning); 3′ cloning site BpiI (destroyed during cloning)
  Sequencing primers: 5′ Golden Gate Assembly; 3′ Golden Gate Assembly
Terms and licenses: Academic/Nonprofit Terms; Industry Terms: Not Available to Industry
Depositor comments: Ec100D pir+ genotype: F- mcrA Δ(mrr-hsdRMS-mcrBC) ϕ80dlacZΔM15 ΔlacX74 recA1 endA1 araD139 Δ(ara, leu)7697 galU galK λ- rpsL nupG pir+(DHRF) Maintains plasmids at ~15 copies per cell. This strain is naturally resistant to streptomycin
How to cite: pTn7-SCOUT22.YB was a gift from Philip Poole (Addgene plasmid # 201019 ; http://n2t.net/addgene:201019 ; RRID:Addgene_201019)
